Addgene plasmid #91242: pACYCDuet_WTEcoliDHFR_R166QTS
Purpose: bacterial co-expression of folA (DHFR) and thyA(TS) with a barcode within the noncoding region between the genes
Depositing lab: Kimberly Reynolds. Depositing organization: University of Texas Southwestern Medical Center. Publication: A Two-Enzyme Adaptive Unit within Bacterial Folate Metabolism. Schober AF, Mathis AD, Ingle C, Park JO, Chen L, Rabinowitz JD, Junier I, Rivoire O, Reynolds KA. Cell Rep. 2019 Jun 11;27(11):3359-3370.e7. doi: 10.1016/j.celrep.2019.05.030. PubMed 31189117.
Backbone
  Vector backbone: pACYCDuet-1
  Backbone manufacturer: Novagen
  Vector type: Bacterial Expression
Growth in bacteria
  Bacterial resistance: Chloramphenicol, 25 μg/mL
  Growth temperature: 37°C
  Growth strain: DH5alpha
  Copy number: Unknown
Gene/Insert 1
  Gene/Insert name: folA (alt name: DHFR)
  Species: E. coli
  Promoter: T7
  Tag / fusion protein: 6xHis (N terminal on backbone)
  Cloning method: Restriction Enzyme; 5′ cloning site BamHI (unknown if destroyed); 3′ cloning site SalI (unknown if destroyed)
  Sequencing primers: 5′ unknown
Gene/Insert 2
  Gene/Insert name: thyA (alt name: TS)
  Species: E.coli
  Mutation: R166QTS
  Promoter: T7
  Cloning method: Restriction Enzyme; 5′ cloning site NotI (unknown if destroyed); 3′ cloning site XhoI (unknown if destroyed)
  Sequencing primers: 5′ unknown
Terms and licenses: Academic/Nonprofit Terms; Industry Terms: Not Available to Industry
How to cite: pACYCDuet_WTEcoliDHFR_R166QTS was a gift from Kimberly Reynolds (Addgene plasmid # 91242 ; http://n2t.net/addgene:91242 ; RRID:Addgene_91242)
