[The description below was written by a language model from this plasmid's Addgene catalogue record and pLannotate feature annotations shown in this document.]
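Description:
pACYCDuet_WTEcoliDHFR_R166QTS is a bacterial co-expression plasmid built on the Novagen pACYCDuet-1 backbone, carrying the two E. coli folate-metabolism genes folA (dihydrofolate reductase, DHFR) and thyA (thymidylate synthase, TS). The 5,226 nt sequence record shows the expected backbone elements. These are a p15A origin of replication, which is compatible with ColE1-type plasmids in the same cell, a chloramphenicol acetyltransferase (cat) gene with its own promoter for chloramphenicol selection, and a lacI gene with its promoter supplying lac repressor. Short annotated fragments of IS1, RSF ori and TcR appear to be partial matches within backbone sequence rather than functional parts.

The payload uses the Duet two-cassette layout. The first T7 promoter, followed by a lac operator and the phage T7 gene 10 ribosome binding site, drives wild-type folA, cloned between BamHI and SalI; the catalogue entry lists an N-terminal 6xHis tag from the backbone, although the feature table does not annotate it separately. A second T7 promoter/lac operator unit drives thyA, cloned between NotI and XhoI and carrying the R166Q substitution. The remnant S-tag sequence and a single T7 terminator lie downstream of thyA. Expression from both cassettes depends on T7 RNA polymerase and is repressed by LacI, so it can be induced with IPTG or lactose. The stated purpose also notes a barcode in the noncoding region between the two genes, which is not annotated in the feature table. Such a barcode would presumably allow this DHFR/TS combination to be identified by sequencing. The associated publication concerns DHFR and TS as a coupled adaptive unit within bacterial folate metabolism.
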