Features (pLannotate 1.2.2; 20 found; start..end, strand, type, name):
     12..53      +  CDS            S-Tag (fragment): affinity and epitope tag derived from pancreatic ribonuclease A
     83..100     +  CDS            SET1 (fragment): solubility-enhancement tag derived from T7 phage gene 10B
    108..155     +  terminator     T7 terminator: transcription terminator for bacteriophage T7 RNA polymerase
    379..1035    -  CDS            cat: CAT_ECOLX - Experimental evidence at protein level: Swiss-Prot protein existence level 1. This enzyme is an effector of chloramphenicol resistance in bacteria. From Escherichia coli. This protein is used as a marker in many commonly used cloning vectors, such as pACYC184.
   1036..1138    -  promoter       cat promoter: promoter of the E. coli cat gene encoding chloramphenicol acetyltransferase
   1259..1402    +  mobile_element IS1 (fragment): prokaryotic transposable element IS1
   1521..1576    -  rep_origin     RSF ori (fragment): Plasmids containing the RSF 1030 origin of replication can be propagated in E. coli cells that contain additional plasmids with compatible origins.
   1664..2209    -  rep_origin     p15A ori: Plasmids containing the medium-copy-number p15A origin of replication can be propagated in E. coli cells that contain a second plasmid with the ColE1 origin.
   2321..2385    -  CDS            TcR (fragment): tetracycline efflux protein; tet; confers resistance to tetracycline
   2400..2421    -  protein_bind   CAP binding site: CAP binding activates transcription in the presence of cAMP. E. coli catabolite activator protein
   2434..3516    -  CDS            lacI: lac repressor; lacI; The lac repressor binds to the lac operator to inhibit transcription in E. coli. This inhibition can be relieved by adding lactose or isopropyl-β-D-thiogalactopyranoside (IPTG).
   3517..3594    -  promoter       lacI promoter: lacI
   3602..3637    -  CDS            TcR (fragment): tetracycline efflux protein; tet; confers resistance to tetracycline
   3640..3658    +  promoter       T7 promoter: promoter for bacteriophage T7 RNA polymerase
   3659..3683    +  protein_bind   lac operator: The lac repressor binds to the lac operator to inhibit transcription in E. coli. This inhibition can be relieved by adding lactose or isopropyl-β-D-thiogalactopyranoside (IPTG). lac repressor encoded by lacI
   3698..3720    +  RBS            RBS: efficient ribosome binding site from bacteriophage T7 gene 10 (Olins and Rangwala, 1989)
   3769..4248    +  CDS            ecDHFR: E. coli dihydrofolate reductase; folA
   4333..4351    +  promoter       T7 promoter: promoter for bacteriophage T7 RNA polymerase
   4352..4376    +  protein_bind   lac operator: The lac repressor binds to the lac operator to inhibit transcription in E. coli. This inhibition can be relieved by adding lactose or isopropyl-β-D-thiogalactopyranoside (IPTG). lac repressor encoded by lacI
   4431..5222    +  CDS            thyA: TYSY_ECO57 - Experimental evidence at protein level: Swiss-Prot protein existence level 1. Catalyzes the reductive methylation of 2'-deoxyuridine-5'- monophosphate (dUMP) to 2'-deoxythymidine-5'-monophosphate (dTMP) while utilizing 5,10-methylenetetrahydrofolate (mTHF) as the methyl donor and reductant in the reaction, yielding dihydrofolate (DHF) as a by- product. This enzymatic reaction provides an intracellular de novo source of dTMP, an essential precursor for DNA biosynthesis. From Escherichia coli O157:H7.
>Addgene plasmid #91242 | pACYCDuet_WTEcoliDHFR_R166QTS | addgene full sequence | sequence record 178394 | Addgene NGS Result
TCGAGTCTGGTAAAGAAACCGCTGCTGCGAAATTTGAACGCCAGCACATGGACTCGTCTACTAGCGCAGC
TTAATTAACCTAGGCTGCTGCCACCGCTGAGCAATAACTAGCATAACCCCTTGGGGCCTCTAAACGGGTC
TTGAGGGGTTTTTTGCTGAAACCTCAGGCATTTGAGAAGCACACGGTCACACTGCTTCCGGTAGTCAATA
AACCGGTAAACCAGCAATAGACATAAGCGGCTATTTAACGACCCTGCCCTGAACCGACGACCGGGTCGAA
TTTGCTTTCGAATTTCTGCCATTCATCCGCTTATTATCACTTATTCAGGCGTAGCAACCAGGCGTTTAAG
GGCACCAATAACTGCCTTAAAAAAATTACGCCCCGCCCTGCCACTCATCGCAGTACTGTTGTAATTCATT
AAGCATTCTGCCGACATGGAAGCCATCACAAACGGCATGATGAACCTGAATCGCCAGCGGCATCAGCACC
TTGTCGCCTTGCGTATAATATTTGCCCATAGTGAAAACGGGGGCGAAGAAGTTGTCCATATTGGCCACGT
TTAAATCAAAACTGGTGAAACTCACCCAGGGATTGGCTGAGACGAAAAACATATTCTCAATAAACCCTTT
AGGGAAATAGGCCAGGTTTTCACCGTAACACGCCACATCTTGCGAATATATGTGTAGAAACTGCCGGAAA
TCGTCGTGGTATTCACTCCAGAGCGATGAAAACGTTTCAGTTTGCTCATGGAAAACGGTGTAACAAGGGT
GAACACTATCCCATATCACCAGCTCACCGTCTTTCATTGCCATACGGAACTCCGGATGAGCATTCATCAG
GCGGGCAAGAATGTGAATAAAGGCCGGATAAAACTTGTGCTTATTTTTCTTTACGGTCTTTAAAAAGGCC
GTAATATCCAGCTGAACGGTCTGGTTATAGGTACATTGAGCAACTGACTGAAATGCCTCAAAATGTTCTT
TACGATGCCATTGGGATATATCAACGGTGGTATATCCAGTGATTTTTTTCTCCATTTTAGCTTCCTTAGC
TCCTGAAAATCTCGATAACTCAAAAAATACGCCCGGTAGTGATCTTATTTCATTATGGTGAAAGTTGGAA
CCTCTTACGTGCCGATCAACGTCTCATTTTCGCCAAAAGTTGGCCCAGGGCTTCCCGGTATCAACAGGGA
CACCAGGATTTATTTATTCTGCGAAGTGATCTTCCGTCACAGGTATTTATTCGGCGCAAAGTGCGTCGGG
TGATGCTGCCAACTTACTGATTTAGTGTATGATGGTGTTTTTGAGGTGCTCCAGTGGCTTCTGTTTCTAT
CAGCTGTCCCTCCTGTTCAGCTACTGACGGGGTGGTGCGTAACGGCAAAAGCACCGCCGGACATCAGCGC
TAGCGGAGTGTATACTGGCTTACTATGTTGGCACTGATGAGGGTGTCAGTGAAGTGCTTCATGTGGCAGG
AGAAAAAAGGCTGCACCGGTGCGTCAGCAGAATATGTGATACAGGATATATTCCGCTTCCTCGCTCACTG
ACTCGCTACGCTCGGTCGTTCGACTGCGGCGAGCGGAAATGGCTTACGAACGGGGCGGAGATTTCCTGGA
AGATGCCAGGAAGATACTTAACAGGGAAGTGAGAGGGCCGCGGCAAAGCCGTTTTTCCATAGGCTCCGCC
CCCCTGACAAGCATCACGAAATCTGACGCTCAAATCAGTGGTGGCGAAACCCGACAGGACTATAAAGATA
CCAGGCGTTTCCCCCTGGCGGCTCCCTCGTGCGCTCTCCTGTTCCTGCCTTTCGGTTTACCGGTGTCATT
CCGCTGTTATGGCCGCGTTTGTCTCATTCCACGCCTGACACTCAGTTCCGGGTAGGCAGTTCGCTCCAAG
CTGGACTGTATGCACGAACCCCCCGTTCAGTCCGACCGCTGCGCCTTATCCGGTAACTATCGTCTTGAGT
CCAACCCGGAAAGACATGCAAAAGCACCACTGGCAGCAGCCACTGGTAATTGATTTAGAGGAGTTAGTCT
TGAAGTCATGCGCCGGTTAAGGCTAAACTGAAAGGACAAGTTTTGGTGACTGCGCTCCTCCAAGCCAGTT
ACCTCGGTTCAAAGAGTTGGTAGCTCAGAGAACCTTCGAAAAACCGCCCTGCAAGGCGGTTTTTTCGTTT
TCAGAGCAAGAGATTACGCGCAGACCAAAACGATCTCAAGAAGATCATCTTATTAATCAGATAAAATATT
TCTAGATTTCAGTGCAATTTATCTCTTCAAATGTAGCACCTGAAGTCAGCCCCATACGATATAAGTTGTA
ATTCTCATGTTAGTCATGCCCCGCGCCCACCGGAAGGAGCTGACTGGGTTGAAGGCTCTCAAGGGCATCG
GTCGAGATCCCGGTGCCTAATGAGTGAGCTAACTTACATTAATTGCGTTGCGCTCACTGCCCGCTTTCCA
GTCGGGAAACCTGTCGTGCCAGCTGCATTAATGAATCGGCCAACGCGCGGGGAGAGGCGGTTTGCGTATT
GGGCGCCAGGGTGGTTTTTCTTTTCACCAGTGAGACGGGCAACAGCTGATTGCCCTTCACCGCCTGGCCC
TGAGAGAGTTGCAGCAAGCGGTCCACGCTGGTTTGCCCCAGCAGGCGAAAATCCTGTTTGATGGTGGTTA
ACGGCGGGATATAACATGAGCTGTCTTCGGTATCGTCGTATCCCACTACCGAGATGTCCGCACCAACGCG
CAGCCCGGACTCGGTAATGGCGCGCATTGCGCCCAGCGCCATCTGATCGTTGGCAACCAGCATCGCAGTG
GGAACGATGCCCTCATTCAGCATTTGCATGGTTTGTTGAAAACCGGACATGGCACTCCAGTCGCCTTCCC
GTTCCGCTATCGGCTGAATTTGATTGCGAGTGAGATATTTATGCCAGCCAGCCAGACGCAGACGCGCCGA
GACAGAACTTAATGGGCCCGCTAACAGCGCGATTTGCTGGTGACCCAATGCGACCAGATGCTCCACGCCC
AGTCGCGTACCGTCTTCATGGGAGAAAATAATACTGTTGATGGGTGTCTGGTCAGAGACATCAAGAAATA
ACGCCGGAACATTAGTGCAGGCAGCTTCCACAGCAATGGCATCCTGGTCATCCAGCGGATAGTTAATGAT
CAGCCCACTGACGCGTTGCGCGAGAAGATTGTGCACCGCCGCTTTACAGGCTTCGACGCCGCTTCGTTCT
ACCATCGACACCACCACGCTGGCACCCAGTTGATCGGCGCGAGATTTAATCGCCGCGACAATTTGCGACG
GCGCGTGCAGGGCCAGACTGGAGGTGGCAACGCCAATCAGCAACGACTGTTTGCCCGCCAGTTGTTGTGC
CACGCGGTTGGGAATGTAATTCAGCTCCGCCATCGCCGCTTCCACTTTTTCCCGCGTTTTCGCAGAAACG
TGGCTGGCCTGGTTCACCACGCGGGAAACGGTCTGATAAGAGACACCGGCATACTCTGCGACATCGTATA
ACGTTACTGGTTTCACATTCACCACCCTGAATTGACTCTCTTCCGGGCGCTATCATGCCATACCGCGAAA
GGTTTTGCGCCATTCGATGGTGTCCGGGATCTCGACGCTCTCCCTTATGCGACTCCTGCATTAGGAAATT
AATACGACTCACTATAGGGGAATTGTGAGCGGATAACAATTCCCCTGTAGAAATAATTTTGTTTAACTTT
AATAAGGAGATATACCATGGGCAGCAGCCATCACCATCATCACCACAGCCAGGATCCGATGATCAGTCTG
ATTGCGGCGTTAGCGGTAGATCGCGTTATCGGCATGGAAAACGCCATGCCGTGGAACCTGCCTGCCGATC
TCGCCTGGTTTAAACGCAACACCTTAAATAAACCCGTGATTATGGGCCGCCATACCTGGGAATCAATCGG
TCGTCCGTTGCCAGGACGCAAAAATATTATCCTCAGCAGTCAACCGGGTACGGACGATCGCGTAACGTGG
GTGAAGTCGGTGGATGAAGCCATCGCGGCGTGTGGTGACGTACCAGAAATCATGGTGATTGGCGGCGGTC
GCGTTTATGAACAGTTCTTGCCAAAAGCGCAAAAACTGTATCTGACGCATATCGACGCAGAAGTGGAAGG
CGACACCCATTTCCCGGATTACGAGCCGGATGACTGGGAATCGGTATTCAGCGAATTCCACGATGCTGAT
GCGCAGAACTCTCACAGCTATTGCTTTGAGATTCTGGAGCGGCGGTAACAGGCGTCGACAAGCTTGCGGC
CGCGACAGATGCTTAAGTCGAACAGAAAGTAATCGTATTGTACACGGCCGCATAATCGAAATTAATACGA
CTCACTATAGGGGAATTGTGAGCGGATAACAATTCCCCATCTTAGTATATTAGTTAAGTATAAGAAGGAG
ATATACATATGGCAGATCTCATGAAACAGTACCTGGAGCTGATGCAAAAAGTTCTGGATGAGGGTACCCA
GAAAAACGACCGCACGGGTACCGGAACGCTGAGCATTTTTGGCCATCAGATGCGTTTTAACCTGCAGGAC
GGATTCCCGCTGGTTACGACCAAACGCTGCCACCTGCGTAGCATTATTCATGAGCTGCTGTGGTTTCTGC
AAGGTGACACTAACATCGCGTATCTGCACGAAAACAATGTGACGATCTGGGATGAATGGGCCGATGAAAA
CGGCGATCTGGGCCCAGTGTATGGTAAACAGTGGCGCGCCTGGCCAACGCCAGATGGCCGCCACATCGAT
CAGATCACGACCGTGCTGAATCAACTGAAAAACGACCCGGACAGCCGCCGCATTATTGTTTCCGCGTGGA
ATGTGGGTGAACTGGATAAAATGGCGCTGGCGCCGTGCCATGCATTCTTCCAGTTTTACGTTGCGGACGG
TAAGCTGAGCTGTCAACTTTATCAGCAGAGCTGCGATGTTTTCCTCGGCCTGCCGTTCAATATCGCCAGC
TACGCGTTACTGGTGCATATGATGGCGCAGCAGTGCGACCTGGAGGTGGGTGATTTTGTCTGGACCGGCG
GTGATACCCACCTGTACAGCAACCATATGGACCAAACGCATCTGCAATTGAGCCGTGAGCCGCGTCCGCT
GCCGAAACTGATTATTAAGCGCAAACCCGAGAGCATCTTTGACTATCGTTTCGAAGACTTCGAGATTGAA
GGCTACGATCCGCACCCGGGTATCAAAGCGCCGGTGGCTATCTAAC
